>Addgene plasmid #34246 | KHBD00090 | depositor partial sequence | sequence record 40813 | KHBD00090 sequence 1110 bps
ATGGACCCAGAGTCGCAGTGTCCGCAGTATGGCGAGGTGAACCAGCTGGGCGGCGTCTTTGTCAACGGCC
GTCCGCTGCCCAATGCGACCAGGATGCGGATCGTGGAGCTGGCCCGCCTGGGCATCCGACCCTGCGACAT
ATCGCGCCAGCTGCGAGTGAGTCACGGCTGCGTGTCCAAGATCCTGGCCAGGTACCACGAAACGGGCTCC
ATACTACCCGGCGCAATTGGGGGATCCAAGCCGCGCGTGACCACACCCAAGGTGGTCAACTACATCAGGG
AACTGAAGCAGCGAGATCCCGGCATCTTTGCGTGGGAAATCCGGGACCGTTTGCTCAGCGAGGGCATATG
CGACAAAACGAATGTACCCAGTGTGAGCTCCATATCGAGAATCCTGCGCAACAAGTTGGGCAGCCTGGGG
CATCAGCACACGCCGGGAACGGTGATGGGCAGCGGAAGCAGCAGCGGTGGCGGCAGTGTGTCCAGCAATG
GTGGACAAAACAATGGCACGAGTGCCAGCAATAATATTAATCTGAGCAATCTGGGTAATCCCGGCGGTGG
ACCGCACCATCCGCACCACCATCATCATCATCAGTCAGCGGCGGCGGCGGCAAGTGCCCATCATGTGCAC
GCCCACGCCCATGCCCACGCCCACCTGTACAACTCCATCTACCAGCCGTACAGTGCTGCGGCGGCCTACA
GCATGAAGACGCCCTGTGGAAGTCCATCCCCGCCGCAGGGAGCGGGCGGTCAGGGATCAGTGCCCCATCC
CCACCAGCTGAGGAGTGTGGCCGCCGCAGCCGCTGCCGCCCACTGGCCCTCCTCCCACTCGGTCAGCGAT
ATCCTGGCCCACCATCAGGCTGTTGCCCTGCGCGCCAGTTGCCAGGTGGGCGTCGGAGTGGGTGGAATGG
GCGGCATGGGCAGTACGGTATCACCGCTGCCGATGACTCCTTCGCCGGTGGCGGGAACGGCCGGTGGTCA
GCCACTGCTCGACTGCGAGGGTGGGGCGGGACAGCAGTCGCCGTACAACTACTACATGTACTTCCAGAAC
GGCGGAATGCATCACCACCATCATCACGGCGGAATGATGGCCGCTGGAGCCACGGGCTTA
