>Addgene plasmid #34246 | KHBD00090 | addgene partial sequence | sequence record 41867 | M13-Rev 5'-CAGGAAACAGCTATGACC-3'
TTTTATTTTGACTGATAGTGACCTGTTCGTTGCAACAAATTGATAAGCAATGCTTTCTTATAATGCCAAC
TTTGTACAAGAAAGTTGGCAATAAGCCCGTGGCTCCAGCGGCCATCATTCCGCCGTGATGATGGTGGTGA
TGCATTCCGCCGTTCTGGAAGTACATGTAGTAGTTGTACGGCGACTGCTGTCCCGCCCCACCCTCGCAGT
CGAGCAGTGGCTGACCACCGGCCGTTCCCGCCACCGGCGAAGGAGTCATCGGCAGCGGTGATACCGTACT
GCCCATGCCGCCCATTCCACCCACTCCGACGCCCACCTGGCAACTGGCGCGCAGGGCAACAGCCTGATGG
TGGGCCAGGATATCGCTGACCGAGTGGGAGGAGGGCCAGTGGGCGGCAGCGGCTGCGGCGGCCACACTCC
TCAGCTGGTGGGGATGGGGCACTGATCCCTGACCGCCCGCTCCCTGCGGCGGGGATGGACTTCCACAGGG
CGTCTTCATGCTGTAGGCCGCCGCAGCACTGTACGGCTGGTAGATGGAGTTGTACAGGTGGGCGTGGGCA
TGGGCGTGGGCGTGCACATGATGGGCACTTGCCGCCGCCGCCGCTGACTGATGATGATGATGGTGGTGCG
GATGGTGCGGTCCACCGCCGGGATTACCCAGATTGCTCAGATTAATATTATTGCTGGCACTCGTGCCATT
GTTTTGTCCACCATTGCTGGACACACTGCCGCCACCGCTGCTGCTTCCGCTGCCCATCACCGTTCCCGGC
GTGTGCTGATGCCCCAGGCT
