[The description below was written by a language model from this plasmid's Addgene catalogue record.]
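Description:
KHBD00090 is a Gateway entry clone built in the pDONR221 donor vector backbone, carrying the open reading frame of the Drosophila melanogaster gene Poxm (Pox meso, CG9610). It is a bacterial cloning plasmid rather than an expression vector: it is maintained at high copy in E. coli under kanamycin selection, and the record lists no promoter, tag or reporter driving the insert. The backbone without insert is about 2.5 kb and the insert is about 1.1 kb. No feature table is provided, so the exact arrangement of elements cannot be confirmed from the record. In a pDONR221-derived clone made by Gateway recombination, the insert normally replaces the donor cassette and ends up flanked by attL recombination sites. M13 forward and reverse priming sites on either side are used for sequence verification.

The depositor notes that ORFs in this collection were cloned open-ended, that is, without a stop codon. This design lets the coding sequence be moved by an LR recombination reaction into destination vectors that add C-terminal fusions, as well as N-terminal ones, without re-cloning. Expression, host range and any tags are therefore set by the chosen destination vector, not by this plasmid. The clone belongs to a collection associated with a study on automated screening of protein–DNA interactions at Drosophila regulatory elements. This suggests it serves as a transferable source of the Poxm coding sequence for such interaction assays and for other applications that need a fly ORF in Gateway format.
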