Addgene plasmid #34246: KHBD00090
Depositing lab: Bart Deplancke. Depositing organization: Swiss Federal Institute of Technology (EPFL). Publication: Automated protein-DNA interaction screening of Drosophila regulatory elements. Korneel Hens, Jean-Daniel Feuz, Alina Isakova, Antonina Lagovitina, Andreas Massouras, Julien Bryois, Patrick Callaerts, Susan E. Celniker, Bart Deplancke. Nat Methods. 2011 Oct 30;8(12):1065-70. 10.1038/nmeth.1763 PubMed 22037703.
Backbone
  Vector backbone: pDONR221
  Backbone manufacturer: Invitrogen
  Backbone size w/o insert (bp): 2536
  Vector type: Gateway Donor Vector
Growth in bacteria
  Bacterial resistance: Kanamycin, 50 μg/mL
  Growth temperature: 37°C
  Growth strain: DH5alpha
  Copy number: High Copy
Gene/Insert
  Gene/Insert name: CG9610 (alt names: FBgn0003129; Poxm; Pox meso)
  Species: D. melanogaster (fly)
  Insert size (bp): 1110
  Entrez Gene: Poxm (a.k.a. Dmel_CG9610, CG9610, Dmel\CG9610, P29, Pox-m, meso, poxm)
  Cloning method: Gateway Cloning
  Sequencing primers: 5′ M13F; 3′ M13R
Terms and licenses: Academic/Nonprofit Terms; Industry Terms: Not Available to Industry
Depositor comments: Please note that the ORFs in this collection were cloned open-ended (without a stop codon).
How to cite: KHBD00090 was a gift from Bart Deplancke (Addgene plasmid # 34246 ; http://n2t.net/addgene:34246 ; RRID:Addgene_34246)
